>Addgene plasmid #118726 | Desmoplakin I no force control (F40-based) | addgene full sequence | sequence record 230443 | Addgene NGS Result
TTTGAAAGACCCCACCCGTAGGTGGCAAGCTAGCTTAAGTAACGCCACTTTGCAAGGCATGGAAAAATAC
ATAACTGAGAATAGAAAAGTTCAGATCAAGGTCAGGAACAAAGAAACAGCTGAATACCAAACAGGATATC
TGTGGTAAGCGGTTCCTGCCCCGGCTCAGGGCCAAGAACAGATGAGACAGCTGAGTGATGGGCCAAACAG
GATATCTGTGGTAAGCAGTTCCTGCCCCGGCTCGGGGCCAAGAACAGATGGTCCCCAGATGCGGTCCAGC
CCTCAGCAGTTTCTAGTGAATCATCAGATGTTTCCAGGGTGCCCCAAGGACCTGAAAATGACCCTGTACC
TTATTTGAACTAACCAATCAGTTCGCTTCTCGCTTCTGTTCGCGCGCTTCCGCTCTCCGAGCTCAATAAA
AGAGCCCACAACCCCTCACTCGGCGCGCCAGTCTTCCGATAGACTGCGTCGCCCGGGTACCCGTATTCCC
AATAAAGCCTCTTGCTGTTTGCATCCGAATCGTGGTCTCGCTGTTCCTTGGGAGGGTCTCCTCTGAGTGA
TTGACTACCCACGACGGGGGTCTTTCATTTGGGGGCTCGTCCGGGATTTGGAGACCCCTGCCCAGGGACC
ACCGACCCACCACCGGGAGGTAAGCTGGCCAGCAACTTATCTGTGTCTGTCCGATTGTCTAGTGTCTATG
TTTGATGTTATGCGCCTGCGTCTGTACTAGTTAGCTAACTAGCTCTGTATCTGGCGGACCCGTGGTGGAA
CTGACGAGTTCTGAACACCCGGCCGCAACCCTGGGAGACGTCCCAGGGACTTTGGGGGCCGTTTTTGTGG
CCCGACCTGAGGAAGGGAGTCGATGTGGAATCCGACCCCGTCAGGATATGTGGTTCTGGTAGGAGACGAG
AACCTAAAACAGTTCCCGCCTCCGTCTGAATTTTTGCTTTCGGTTTGGAACCGAAGCCGCGCGTCTTGTC
TGCTGCAGCGCTGCAGCATCGTTCTGTGTTGTCTCTGTCTGACTGTGTTTCTGTATTTGTCTGAAAATTA
GGGCCAGACTGTTACCACTCCCTTAAGTTTGACCTTAGGTCACTGGAAAGATGTCGAGCGGATCGCTCAC
AACCAGTCGGTAGATGTCAAGAAGAGACGTTGGGTTACCTTCTGCTCTGCAGAATGGCCAACCTTTAACG
TCGGATGGCCGCGAGACGGCACCTTTAACCGAGACCTCATCACCCAGGTTAAGATCAAGGTCTTTTCACC
TGGCCCGCATGGACACCCAGACCAGGTCCCCTACATCGTGACCTGGGAAGCCTTGGCTTTTGACCCCCCT
CCCTGGGTCAAGCCCTTTGTACACCCTAAGCCTCCGCCTCCTCTTCCTCCATCCGCCCCGTCTCTCCCCC
TTGAACCTCCTCGTTCGACCCCGCCTCGATCCTCCCTTTATCCAGCCCTCACTCCTTCTCTAGGCGCCGG
AATGATCCCCCGGGCTGCAGGTCGGCCGCCACGACCGGTGCCGCCACCATCCCCTGACCCACGCCCCTGA
CCCCTCACAAGGAGACGACCTTCCATGACCGAGTACAAGCCCACGGTGCGCCTCGCCACCCGCGACGACG
TCCCCCGGGCCGTACGCACCCTCGCCGCCGCGTTCGCCGACTACCCCGCCACGCGCCACACCGTCGACCC
GGACCGCCACATCGAGCGGGTCACCGAGCTGCAAGAACTCTTCCTCACGCGCGTCGGGCTCGACATCGGC
AAGGTGTGGGTCGCGGACGACGGCGCCGCGGTGGCGGTCTGGACCACGCCGGAGAGCGTCGAAGCGGGGG
CGGTGTTCGCCGAGATCGGCCCGCGCATGGCCGAGTTGAGCGGTTCCCGGCTGGCCGCGCAGCAACAGAT
GGAAGGCCTCCTGGCGCCGCACCGGCCCAAGGAGCCCGCGTGGTTCCTGGCCACCGTCGGCGTCTCGCCC
GACCACCAGGGCAAGGGTCTGGGCAGCGCCGTCGTGCTCCCCGGAGTGGAGGCGGCCGAGCGCGCCGGGG
TGCCCGCCTTCCTGGAGACCTCCGCGCCCCGCAACCTCCCCTTCTACGAGCGGCTCGGCTTCACCGTCAC
CGCCGACGTCGAGGTGCCCGAAGGACCGCGCACCTGGTGCATGACCCGCAAGCCCGGTGCCTGACGCCCG
CCCCACGACCCGCAGCGCCCGACCGAAAGGAGCGCACGACCCCATGGCTCCGACCGAAGCCACCCGGGGC
GGCCCCGCCGACCCCGCACCCGCCCCCGAGGCCCACCGACTCTAGTAATAGTAATCAATTACGGGGTCAT
TAGTTCATAGCCCATATATGGAGTTCCGCGTTACATAACTTACGGTAAATGGCCCGCCTGGCTGACCGCC
CAACGACCCCCGCCCATTGACGTCAATAATGACGTATGTTCCCATAGTAACGCCAATAGGGACTTTCCAT
TGACGTCAATGGGTGGAGTATTTACGGTAAACTGCCCACTTGGCAGTACATCAAGTGTATCATATGCCAA
GTACGCCCCCTATTGACGTCAATGACGGTAAATGGCCCGCCTGGCATTATGCCCAGTACATGACCTTATG
GGACTTTCCTACTTGGCAGTACATCTACGTATTAGTCATCGCTATTACCATGGTGATGCGGTTTTGGCAG
TACATCAATGGGCGTGGATAGCGGTTTGACTCACGGGGATTTCCAAGTCTCCACCCCATTGACGTCAATG
GGAGTTTGTTTTGGCACCAAAATCAACGGGACTTTCCAAAATGTCGTAACAACTCCGCCCCATTGACGCA
AATGGGCGGTAGGCGTGTACGGTGGGAGGTCTATATAAGCAGAGCTGGTTTAGTGAACCGTCAGATCCGC
TAGCGCTACCGGACTCAGATCTGGGCCCATAAAGCTTATACGAATTCACCATGAGCTGCAACGGAGGCTC
CCACCCGCGGATCAACACTCTGGGCCGCATGATCCGCGCCGAGTCTGGCCCGGACCTGCGCTACGAGGTG
ACCAGCGGCGGCGGGGGCACCAGCAGGATGTACTATTCTCGGCGCGGCGTGATCACCGACCAGAACTCGG
ACGGCTACTGTCAAACCGGCACGATGTCCAGGCACCAGAACCAGAACACCATCCAGGAGCTGCTGCAGAA
CTGCTCCGACTGCTTGATGCGAGCAGAGCTCATCGTGCAGCCTGAATTGAAGTATGGAGATGGAATACAA
CTGACTCGGAGTCGAGAATTGGATGAGTGTTTTGCCCAGGCCAATGACCAAATGGAAATCCTCGACAGCT
TGATCAGAGAGATGCGGCAGATGGGCCAGCCCTGTGATGCTTACCAGAAAAGGCTTCTTCAGCTCCAAGA
GCAAATGCGAGCCCTTTATAAAGCCATCAGTGTCCCACGAGTCCGCAGGGCCAGCTCCAAGGGTGGTGGA
GGCTACACTTGTCAGAGTGGCTCTGGCTGGGATGAGTTCACCAAACATGTCACCAGTGAATGTTTGGGGT
GGATGAGGCAGCAAAGGGCGGAGATGGACATGGTGGCCTGGGGTGTGGACCTGGCCTCAGTGGAGCAGCA
CATTAACAGCCACCGGGGCATCCACAACTCCATCGGCGACTATCGCTGGCAGCTGGACAAAATCAAAGCC
GACCTGCGCGAGAAATCTGCGATCTACCAGTTGGAGGAGGAGTATGAAAACCTGCTGAAAGCGTCCTTTG
AGAGGATGGATCACCTGCGACAGCTGCAGAACATCATTCAGGCCACGTCCAGGGAGATCATGTGGATCAA
TGACTGCGAGGAGGAGGAGCTGCTGTACGACTGGAGCGACAAGAACACCAACATCGCTCAGAAACAGGAG
GCCTTCTCCATACGCATGAGTCAACTGGAAGTTAAAGAAAAAGAGCTCAATAAGCTGAAACAAGAAAGTG
ACCAACTTGTCCTCAATCAGCATCCAGCTTCAGACAAAATTGAGGCCTATATGGACACTCTGCAGACGCA
GTGGAGTTGGATTCTTCAGATCACCAAGTGCATTGATGTTCATCTGAAAGAAAATGCTGCCTACTTTCAG
TTTTTTGAAGAGGCGCAGTCTACTGAAGCATACCTGAAGGGGCTCCAGGACTCCATCAGGAAGAAGTACC
CCTGCGACAAGAACATGCCCCTGCAGCACCTGCTGGAACAGATCAAGGAGCTGGAGAAAGAACGAGAGAA
AATCCTTGAATACAAGCGTCAGGTGCAGAACTTGGTAAACAAGTCTAAGAAGATTGTACAGCTGAAGCCT
CGTAACCCAGACTACAGAAGCAATAAACCCATTATTCTCAGAGCTCTCTGTGACTACAAACAAGATCAGA
AAATCGTGCATAAGGGGGATGAGTGTATCCTGAAGGACAACAACGAGCGCAGCAAGTGGTACGTGACGGG
CCCGGGAGGCGTTGACATGCTTGTTCCCTCTGTGGGGCTGATCATCCCTCCTCCGAACCCACTGGCCGTG
GACCTCTCTTGCAAGATTGAGCAGTACTACGAAGCCATCTTGGCTCTGTGGAACCAGCTCTACATCAACA
TGAAGAGCCTGGTGTCCTGGCACTACTGCATGATTGACATAGAGAAGATCAGGGCCATGACAATCGCCAA
GCTGAAAACAATGCGGCAGGAAGATTACATGAAGACGATAGCCGACCTTGAGTTACATTACCAAGAGTTC
ATCAGAAATAGCCAAGGCTCAGAGATGTTTGGAGATGATGACAAGCGGAAAATACAGTCTCAGTTCACCG
ATGCCCAGAAGCATTACCAGACCCTGGTCATTCAGCTCCCTGGCTATCCCCAGCACCAGACAGTGACCAC
AACTGAAATCACTCATCATGGAACCTGCCAAGATGTCAACCATAATAAAGTAATTGAAACCAACAGAGAA
AATGACAAGCAAGAAACATGGATGCTGATGGAGCTGCAGAAGATTCGCAGGCAGATAGAGCACTGCGAGG
GCAGGATGACTCTCAAAAACCTCCCTCTAGCAGACCAGGGGTCTTCTCACCACATCACAGTGAAAATTAA
CGAGCTTAAGAGTGTGCAGAATGATTCACAAGCAATTGCTGAGGTTCTCAACCAGCTTAAAGATATGCTT
GCCAACTTCAGAGGTTCTGAAAAGTACTGCTATTTACAGAATGAAGTATTTGGACTATTTCAGAAACTGG
AAAATATCAATGGTGTTACAGATGGCTACTTAAATAGCTTATGCACAGTAAGGGCACTGCTCCAGGCTAT
TCTCCAAACAGAAGACATGTTAAAGGTTTATGAAGCCAGGCTCACTGAGGAGGAAACTGTCTGCCTGGAC
CTGGATAAAGTGGAAGCTTACCGCTGTGGACTGAAGAAAATAAAAAATGACTTGAACTTGAAGAAGTCGT
TGTTGGCCACTATGAAGACAGAACTACAGAAAGCCCAGCAGATCCACTCTCAGACTTCACAGCAGTATCC
ACTTTATGATCTGGACTTGGGCAAGTTCGGTGAAAAAGTCACACAGCTGACAGACCGCTGGCAAAGGATA
GATAAACAGATCGACTTTAGATTATGGGACCTGGAGAAACAAATCAAGCAATTGAGGAATTATCGTGATA
ACTATCAGGCTTTCTGCAAGTGGCTCTATGATGCTAAACGCCGCCAGGATTCCTTAGAATCCATGAAATT
TGGAGATTCCAACACAGTCATGCGGTTTTTGAATGAGCAGAAGAACTTGCACAGTGAAATATCTGGCAAA
CGAGACAAATCAGAGGAAGTACAAAAAATTGCTGAACTTTGCGCCAATTCAATTAAGGATTATGAGCTCC
AGCTGGCCTCATACACCTCAGGACTGGAAACTCTGCTGAACATACCTATCAAGAGGACCATGATTCAGTC
CCCTTCTGGGGTGATTCTGCAAGAGGCTGCAGATGTTCATGCTCGGTACATTGAACTACTTACAAGATCT
GGAGACTATTACAGGTTCTTAAGTGAGATGCTGAAGAGTTTGGAAGATCTGAAGCTGAAAAATACCAAGA
TCGAAGTTTTGGAAGAGGAGCTCAGACTGGCCCGAGATGCCAACTCGGAAAACTGTAATAAGAACAAATT
CCTGGATCAGAACCTGCAGAAATACCAGGCAGAGTGTTCCCAGTTCAAAGCGAAGCTTGCGAGCCTGGAG
GAGCTGAAGAGACAGGCTGAGCTGGATGGGAAGTCGGCTAAGCAAAATCTAGACAAGTGCTACGGCCAAA
TAAAAGAACTCAATGAGAAGATCACCCGACTGACTTATGAGATTGAAGATGAAAAGAGAAGAAGAAAATC
TGTGGAAGACAGATTTGACCAACAGAAGAATGACTATGACCAACTGCAGAAAGCAAGGCAATGTGAAAAG
GAGAACCTTGGTTGGCAGAAATTAGAGTCTGAGAAAGCCATCAAGGAGAAGGAGTACGAGATTGAAAGGT
TGAGGGTTCTACTGCAGGAAGAAGGCACCCGGAAGAGAGAATATGAAAATGAGCTGGCAAAGGTAAGAAA
CCACTATAATGAGGAGATGAGTAATTTAAGGAACAAGTATGAAACAGAGATTAACATTACGAAGACCACC
ATCAAGGAGATATCCATGCAAAAAGAGGATGATTCCAAAAATCTTAGAAACCAGCTTGATAGACTTTCAA
GGGAAAATCGAGATCTGAAGGATGAAATTGTCAGGCTCAATGACAGCATCTTGCAGGCCACTGAGCAGCG
AAGGCGAGCTGAAGAAAACGCCCTTCAGCAAAAGGCCTGTGGCTCTGAGATAATGCAGAAGAAGCAGCAT
CTGGAGATAGAACTGAAGCAGGTCATGCAGCAGCGCTCTGAGGACAATGCCCGGCACAAGCAGTCCCTGG
AGGAGGCTGCCAAGACCATTCAGGACAAAAATAAGGAGATCGAGAGACTCAAAGCTGAGTTTCAGGAGGA
GGCCAAGCGCCGCTGGGAATATGAAAATGAACTGAGTAAGGTAAGAAACAATTATGATGAGGAGATCATT
AGCTTAAAAAATCAGTTTGAGACCGAGATCAACATCACCAAGACCACCATCCACCAGCTCACCATGCAGA
AGGAAGAGGATACCAGTGGCTACCGGGCTCAGATAGACAATCTCACCCGAGAAAACAGGAGCTTATCTGA
AGAAATAAAGAGGCTGAAGAACACTCTAACCCAGACCACAGAGAATCTCAGGAGGGTGGAAGAAGACATC
CAACAGCAAAAGGCCACTGGCTCTGAGGTGTCTCAGAGGAAACAGCAGCTGGAGGTTGAGCTGAGACAAG
TCACTCAGATGCGAACAGAGGAGAGCGTAAGATATAAGCAATCTCTTGATGATGCTGCCAAAACCATCCA
GGATAAAAACAAGGAGATAGAAAGGTTAAAACAACTGATCGACAAAGAAACAAATGACCGGAAATGCCTG
GAAGATGAAAACGCGAGATTACAAAGGGTCCAGTATGACCTGCAGAAAGCAAACAGTAGTGCGACGGAGA
CAATAAACAAACTGAAGGTTCAGGAGCAAGAACTGACACGCCTGAGGATCGACTATGAAAGGGTTTCCCA
GGAGAGGACTGTGAAGGACCAGGATATCACGCGGTTCCAGAACTCTCTGAAAGAGCTGCAGCTGCAGAAG
CAGAAGGTGGAAGAGGAGCTGAATCGGCTGAAGAGGACCGCGTCAGAAGACTCCTGCAAGAGGAAGAAGC
TCGAGGAAGAGCTGGAAGGCATGAGGAGGTCGCTGAAGGAGCAAGCCATCAAAATCACCAACCTGACCCA
GCAGCTGGAGCAGGCATCCATTGTTAAGAAGAGGAGTGAGGATGACCTCCGGCAGCAGAGGGACGTGCTG
GATGGCCACCTGAGGGAAAAGCAGAGGACCCAGGAAGAGCTGAGGAGGCTCTCTTCTGAGGTCGAGGCCC
TGAGGCGGCAGTTACTCCAGGAACAGGAAAGTGTCAAACAAGCTCACTTGAGGAATGAGCATTTCCAGAA
GGCGATAGAAGATAAAAGCAGAAGCTTAAATGAAAGCAAAATAGAAATTGAGAGGCTGCAGTCTCTCACA
GAGAACCTGACCAAGGAGCACTTGATGTTAGAAGAAGAACTGCGGAACCTGAGGCTGGAGTACGATGACC
TGAGGAGAGGACGAAGCGAAGCGGACAGTGATAAAAATGCAACCATCTTGGAACTAAGGAGCCAGCTGCA
GATCAGCAACAACCGGACCCTGGAACTGCAGGGGCTGATTAATGATTTACAGAGAGAGAGGGAAAATTTG
AGACAGGAAATTGAGAAATTCCAAAAGCAGGCTTTAGAGGCATCTAATAGGATTCAGGAATCAAAGAATC
AGTGTACTCAGGTGGTACAGGAAAGAGAGAGCCTTCTGGTGAAAATCAAAGTCCTGGAGCAAGACAAGGC
AAGGCTGCAGAGGCTGGAGGATGAGCTGAATCGTGCAAAATCAACTCTAGAGGCAGAAACCAGGGTGAAA
CAGCGCCTGGAGTGTGAGAAACAGCAAATTCAGAATGACCTGAATCAGTGGAAGACTCAATATTCCCGCA
AGGAGGAGGCTATTAGGAAGATAGAATCGGAAAGAGAAAAGAGTGAGAGAGAGAAGAACAGTCTTAGGAG
TGAGATCGAAAGACTCCAAGCAGAGATCAAGAGAATTGAAGAGAGGTGCAGGCGTAAGCTGGAGGATTCT
ACCAGGGAGACACAGTCACAGTTAGAAACAGAACGCTCCCGATATCAGAGGGAGATTGATAAACTCAGAC
AGCGCCCATATGGGTCCCATCGAGAGGTCGAGATGGTGAGCAAAGGCGAAGAGCTGTTCACCGGCGTGGT
GCCCATCCTGGTGGAGCTGGACGGCGACGTGAACGGCCACAAGTTCAGCGTGAGCGGCGAGGGCGAGGGC
GACGCCACCTACGGCAAGCTGACCCTGAAGCTGCTGTGCACCACCGGCAAGCTGCCCGTGCCCTGGCCCA
CCCTGGTGACCACCCTGGGCTACGGCGTGCAGTGCTTCGCCCGGTACCCCGACCACATGAAGCAGCACGA
CTTCTTCAAGAGCGCCATGCCCGAGGGCTACGTGCAGGAGCGGACCATCTTCTTCAAGGACGACGGCAAC
TACAAGACCCGGGCCGAGGTGAAGTTCGAGGGCGACACCCTGGTGAACCGGATCGAGCTGAAGGGCATCG
ACTTCAAGGAGGACGGCAACATCCTGGGCCACAAGCTGGAGTACAACTACAACAGCCACAACGTGTACAT
CACCGCCGACAAGCAGAAGAACGGCATCAAGGCCAACTTCAAGATCCGGCACAACATCGAGGACGGCGGC
GTGCAGCTGGCCGACCACTACCAGCAGAACACCCCCATCGGCGACGGCCCCGTGCTGCTGCCCGACAACC
ACTACCTGAGCTACCAGAGCGCCCTGTTCAAGGACCCCAACGAGAAGCGGGACCACATGGTGCTGCTGGA
GTTCCTGACCGCCGCCGGATCCGGGCCAGGTGGAGCAGGGCCAGGTGGTGCAGGGCCAGGTGGTGCAGGG
CCAGGTGGTGCAGGGCCCGGTGGTGCAGGTCCAGGTGGTGCAGGTCCAGGTGGTGCTGGTCCAGGTGGTG
CTGGATCCATGGTGAGCAAGGGCGAGGAGGATAACATGGCCATCATCAAGGAGTTCATGCGCTTCAAGGT
GCACATGGAGGGCTCCGTGAACGGCCACGAGTTCGAGATCGAGGGCGAGGGCGAGGGCCGCCCCTACGAG
GGCACCCAGACCGCCAAGCTGAAGGTGACCAAGGGTGGCCCCCTGCCCTTCGCCTGGGACATCCTGTCCC
CTCAGTTCATGTACGGCTCCAAGGCCTACGTGAAGCACCCCGCCGACATCCCCGACTACTTGAAGCTGTC
CTTCCCCGAGGGCTTCAAGTGGGAGCGCGTGATGAACTTCGAGGACGGCGGCGTGGTGACCGTGACCCAG
GACTCCTCCCTGCAGGACGGCGAGTTCATCTACAAGGTGAAGCTGCGCGGCACCAACTTCCCCTCCGACG
GCCCCGTAATGCAGAAGAAGACCATGGGCTGGGAGGCCTCCTCCGAGCGGATGTACCCCGAGGACGGCGC
CCTGAAGGGCGAGATCAAGCAGAGGCTGAAGCTGAAGGACGGCGGCCACTACGACGCTGAGGTCAAGACC
ACCTACAAGGCCAAGAAGCCCGTGCAGCTGCCCGGCGCCTACAACGTCAACATCAAGTTGGACATCACCT
CCCACAACGAGGACTACACCATCGTGGAACAGTACGAACGCGCCGAGGGCCGCCACTCCACCGGCGGCAT
GGACGAGCTGTACAAGTAAGGCGGCCGCCTATACATCGATAAAATAAAAGATTTTATTTAGTCTCCAGAA
AAAGGGGGGAATGAAAGACCCCACCTGTAGGTTTGGCAAGCTAGCTTAAGTAACGCCATTTTGCAAGGCA
TGGAAAAATACATAACTGAGAATAGAGAAGTTCAGATCAAGGTCAGGAACAGATGGAACAGCTGAATATG
GGCCAAACAGGATATCTGTGGTAAGCAGTTCCTGCCCCGGCTCAGGGCCAAGAACAGATGGAACAGCTGA
ATATGGGCCAAACAGGATATCTGTGGTAAGCAGTTCCTGCCCCGGCTCAGGGCCAAGAACAGATGGTCCC
CAGATGCGGTCCAGCCCTCAGCAGTTTCTAGAGAACCATCAGATGTTTCCAGGGTGCCCCAAGGACCTGA
AATGACCCTGTGCCTTATTTGAACTAACCAATCAGTTCGCTTCTCGCTTCTGTTCGCGCGCTTCTGCTCC
CCGAGCTCAATAAAAGAGCCCACAACCCCTCACTCGGGGCGCCAGTCCTCCGATTGACTGAGTCGCCCGG
GTACCCGTGTATCCAATAAACCCTCTTGCAGTTGCATCCGACTTGTGGTCTCGCTGTTCCTTGGGAGGGT
CTCCTCTGAGTGATTGACTACCCGTCAGCGGGGGTCTTTCATTTGGGGGCTCGTCCGGGATCGGGAGACC
CCTGCCCAGGGACCACCGACCCACCACCGGGAGGTAAGCTGGCTGCCTCGCGCGTTTCGGTGATGACGGT
GAAAACCTCTGACACATGCAGCTCCCGGAGACGGTCACAGCTTGTCTGTAAGCGGATGCCGGGAGCAGAC
AAGCCCGTCAGGGCGCGTCAGCGGGTGTTGGCGGGTGTCGGGGCGCAGCCATGACCCAGTCACGTAGCGA
TAGCGGAGTGTACTGATAACTTCGTATAATGTATGCTATACGAAGTTATTAGGTCTGAAGAGGAGTTTAC
GTCCAGCCAAGCTAGGGCCGCGATCCGGAACCCTTAATATAACTTCGTATAATGTATGCTATACGAAGTT
ATCAGTACTGGCTTAACTATGCGGCATCAGAGCAGATTGTACTGAGAGTGCACCATATGCGGTGTGAAAT
ACCGCACAGATGCGTAAGGAGAAAATACCGCATCAGGCGCTCTTCCGCTTCCTCGCTCACTGACTCGCTG
CGCTCGGTCGTTCGGCTGCGGCGAGCGGTATCAGCTCACTCAAAGGCGGTAATACGGTTATCCACAGAAT
CAGGGGATAACGCAGGAAAGAACATGTGAGCAAAAGGCCAGCAAAAGGCCAGGAACCGTAAAAAGGCCGC
GTTGCTGGCGTTTTTCCATAGGCTCCGCCCCCCTGACGAGCATCACAAAAATCGACGCTCAAGTCAGAGG
TGGCGAAACCCGACAGGACTATAAAGATACCAGGCGTTTCCCCCTGGAAGCTCCCTCGTGCGCTCTCCTG
TTCCGACCCTGCCGCTTACCGGATACCTGTCCGCCTTTCTCCCTTCGGGAAGCGTGGCGCTTTCTCATAG
CTCACGCTGTAGGTATCTCAGTTCGGTGTAGGTCGTTCGCTCCAAGCTGGGCTGTGTGCACGAACCCCCC
GTTCAGCCCGACCGCTGCGCCTTATCCGGTAACTATCGTCTTGAGTCCAACCCGGTAAGACACGACTTAT
CGCCACTGGCAGCAGCCACTGGTAACAGGATTAGCAGAGCGAGGTATGTAGGCGGTGCTACAGAGTTCTT
GAAGTGGTGGCCTAACTACGGCTACACTAGAAGGACAGTATTTGGTATCTGCGCTCTGCTGAAGCCAGTT
ACCTTCGGAAAAAGAGTTGGTAGCTCTTGATCCGGCAAACAAACCACCGCTGGTAGCGGTGGTTTTTTTG
TTTGCAAGCAGCAGATTACGCGCAGAAAAAAAGGATCTCAAGAAGATCCTTTGATCTTTTCTACGGGGTC
TGACGCTCAGTGGAACGAAAACTCACGTTAAGGGATTTTGGTCATGAGATTATCAAAAAGGATCTTCACC
TAGATCCTTTTAAATTAAAAATGAAGTTTTAAATCAATCTAAAGTATATATGAGTAAACTTGGTCTGACA
GTTACCAATGCTTAATCAGTGAGGCACCTATCTCAGCGATCTGTCTATTTCGTTCATCCATAGTTGCCTG
ACTCCCCGTCGTGTAGATAACTACGATACGGGAGGGCTTACCATCTGGCCCCAGTGCTGCAATGATACCG
CGAGACCCACGCTCACCGGCTCCAGATTTATCAGCAATAAACCAGCCAGCCGGAAGGGCCGAGCGCAGAA
GTGGTCCTGCAACTTTATCCGCCTCCATCCAGTCTATTAATTGTTGCCGGGAAGCTAGAGTAAGTAGTTC
GCCAGTTAATAGTTTGCGCAACGTTGTTGCCATTGCTGCAGGCATCGTGGTGTCACGCTCGTCGTTTGGT
ATGGCTTCATTCAGCTCCGGTTCCCAACGATCAAGGCGAGTTACATGATCCCCCATGTTGTGCAAAAAAG
CGGTTAGCTCCTTCGGTCCTCCGATCGTTGTCAGAAGTAAGTTGGCCGCAGTGTTATCACTCATGGTTAT
GGCAGCACTGCATAATTCTCTTACTGTCATGCCATCCGTAAGATGCTTTTCTGTGACTGGTGAGTACTCA
ACCAAGTCATTCTGAGAATAGTGTATGCGGCGACCGAGTTGCTCTTGCCCGGCGTCAACACGGGATAATA
CCGCGCCACATAGCAGAACTTTAAAAGTGCTCATCATTGGAAAACGTTCTTCGGGGCGAAAACTCTCAAG
GATCTTACCGCTGTTGAGATCCAGTTCGATGTAACCCACTCGTGCACCCAACTGATCTTCAGCATCTTTT
ACTTTCACCAGCGTTTCTGGGTGAGCAAAAACAGGAAGGCAAAATGCCGCAAAAAAGGGAATAAGGGCGA
CACGGAAATGTTGAATACTCATACTCTTCCTTTTTCAATATTATTGAAGCATTTATCAGGGTTATTGTCT
CATGAGCGGATACATATTTGAATGTATTTAGAAAAATAAACAAATAGGGGTTCCGCGCACATTTCCCCGA
AAAGTGCCACCTGACGTCTAAGAAACCATTATTATCATGACATTAACCTATAAAAATAGGCGTATCACGA
GGCCCTTTCGTCTTCAAGAATTGCTAGCAATTGCTAGCAATTGCTAGCAATTCATACCAGATCACCGAAA
ACTGTCCTCCAAATGTGTCCCCCTCACACTCCCAAATTCGCGGGCTTCTGCCTCTTAGACCACTCTACCC
TATTCCCCACACTCACCGGAGCCAAAGCCGCGGCCCTTCCGTTTCTTTGCT
Features (pLannotate 1.2.2; 24 found; start..end, strand, type, name):
      3..110     +  LTR            3' LTR (ΔU3) (fragment): self-inactivating 3' long terminal repeat (LTR) from Moloney murine leukemia virus
    127..184     +  LTR            LTR (fragment): long terminal repeat from Moloney murine leukemia virus
    198..261     +  LTR            LTR (fragment): long terminal repeat from Moloney murine leukemia virus
    414..589     +  LTR            5' LTR (truncated): truncated long terminal repeat from Moloney murine sarcoma virus
    711..985     +  misc_feature   MESV Ψ (fragment): packaging signal of murine embryonic stem cell virus
   1052..1468    +  CDS            gag (truncated): truncated Moloney murine leukemia virus (MMLV) gag gene lacking the start codon
   1474..1491    +  misc_feature   MCS (fragment): pBluescript multiple cloning site
   1565..2164    +  CDS            PuroR: puromycin N-acetyltransferase; pac from Streptomyces alboniger; confers resistance to puromycin
   2214..2279    +  CDS            dmpM (fragment): DMPM_STRAD - Protein inferred from homology: Swiss-Prot protein existence level 3. From Streptomyces alboniger.
   2339..2642    +  enhancer       CMV enhancer: human cytomegalovirus immediate early enhancer
   2643..2846    +  promoter       CMV promoter: human cytomegalovirus (CMV) immediate early promoter
   2869..2892    +  misc_feature   MCS (fragment): multiple cloning site
   2921..8782    +  CDS            DSP (fragment): DESP_HUMAN - Experimental evidence at protein level: Swiss-Prot protein existence level 1. Major high molecular weight protein of desmosomes. Involved in the organization of the desmosomal cadherin-plakoglobin complexes into discrete plasma membrane domains and in the anchoring of intermediate filaments to the desmosomes. From Homo sapiens (Human).
   8783..9469    +  CDS            YPet: YPet is a basic (constitutively fluorescent) yellow fluorescent protein published in 2005, derived from Aequorea victoria. It has moderate acid sensitivity.
   9599..10306   +  CDS            mCherry: mCherry is a basic (constitutively fluorescent) red fluorescent protein published in 2004, derived from Discosoma sp.. It is reported to be a very rapidly-maturing monomer with low acid sensitivity.
  10370..10963   +  LTR            LTR: long terminal repeat from Moloney murine leukemia virus
  11032..11072   +  CDS            rop (fragment): Rop protein, which maintains plasmids at low copy number; rop
  11174..11212   +  misc_feature   bom (fragment): basis of mobility region from pBR322
  11216..11249   -  protein_bind   loxP: Cre-mediated recombination occurs in the 8-bp core sequence (GCATACAT). Cre recombinase
  11309..11342   -  protein_bind   loxP: Cre-mediated recombination occurs in the 8-bp core sequence (GCATACAT). Cre recombinase
  11346..11447   +  misc_feature   bom (fragment): basis of mobility region from pBR322
  11633..12221   -  rep_origin     ori: high-copy-number ColE1/pMB1/pBR322/pUC origin of replication
  12392..13252   -  CDS            AmpR: β-lactamase; bla; confers resistance to ampicillin, carbenicillin, and related antibiotics
  13253..13357   -  promoter       AmpR promoter: bla
