[The description below was written by a language model from this plasmid's Addgene catalogue record and pLannotate feature annotations shown in this document.]
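Description:
Desmoplakin I no force control (F40-based) is a 13.6 kb mammalian expression and retroviral transfer plasmid built on the pLPCX backbone with a modified multiple cloning site. The viral portion comprises Moloney murine leukemia/sarcoma virus-derived LTR sequences, a packaging signal (Ψ) followed by a truncated gag region lacking its start codon, and a downstream full-length 3' LTR, so the region between the LTRs can be packaged into retroviral particles and integrated into target cells. A puromycin N-acetyltransferase gene lies downstream of the packaging region, where it is presumably expressed from the 5' LTR transcript, and allows selection of transduced or transfected cells. In bacteria the plasmid is maintained through a ColE1/pMB1-type origin and ampicillin resistance. The catalogue lists it as low copy and propagated in a recombination-stabilising strain. The annotation also picks up rop and bom fragments and two loxP sites in the bacterial backbone, whose purpose the record does not explain.

The payload is driven by an internal CMV enhancer/promoter and encodes human desmoplakin I truncated after residue 1952, fused at its C terminus to the tension sensor module YPet(short)-F40-mCherry. The F40 linker occupies the unannotated gap between the two fluorescent protein coding sequences. Desmoplakin links desmosomal cadherin-plakoglobin complexes to intermediate filaments. Because the sensor here sits at the end of a truncated protein rather than between two load-bearing regions, it should not be stretched by force across the molecule. According to the record, the construct serves as the no force control for the matching F40-based desmoplakin I tension sensor, revealing changes in FRET between YPet(short) and mCherry that are independent of tension in studies of mechanical loading of desmosomes.
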