Addgene plasmid #118726: Desmoplakin I no force control (F40-based)
Purpose: The no force control for the F40-based human desmoplakin I tension sensor serves to detect changes in FRET between YPet(short) and mCherry that are tension-independent.
Depositing lab: Carsten Grashoff. Depositing organization: Max Planck Institute of Biochemistry. Publication: Mechanical loading of desmosomes depends on the magnitude and orientation of external stress. Price AJ, Cost AL, Ungewiss H, Waschke J, Dunn AR, Grashoff C. Nat Commun. 2018 Dec 11;9(1):5284. doi: 10.1038/s41467-018-07523-0. PubMed 30538252.
Backbone
  Vector backbone: pLPCX
  Backbone manufacturer: Clontech
  Backbone size w/o insert (bp): 6265
  Total vector size (bp): 13631
  Modifications to backbone: modified multiple cloning site
  Vector type: Mammalian Expression, Retroviral
  Selectable markers: Puromycin
Growth in bacteria
  Bacterial resistance: Ampicillin, 100 μg/mL
  Growth temperature: 37°C
  Growth strain: NEB Stable
  Copy number: Low Copy
Gene/Insert
  Gene/Insert name: human Desmoplakin I (1-1952)-[YPet(short)-F40-mCherry] (alt names: Desmoplakin I no force control (F40-based); DPI-ctrl (YF40C))
  Species: H. sapiens (human)
  Insert size (bp): 7386
  Mutation: truncation after aa1952
  GenBank ID: NM_004415.2
  Entrez Gene: DSP (a.k.a. DCWHKTA, DP)
  Promoter: CMV
  Tag / fusion protein: YPet(short)-F40-mCherry (C terminal on insert)
  Cloning method: Gibson Cloning
  Sequencing primers: 5′ AGCTcGTTTAGTGAACCGTCAGATC; 3′ ACCTACAGGTGGGGTCTTTCATTCCC
Resource information
  A portion of this plasmid was derived from a plasmid made by: Desmoplakin I-GFP (Addgene, #32227) from Kathleen Green and F40-based tension sensor module (Addgene, #101252) from Carsten Grashoff
Terms and licenses: Academic/Nonprofit Terms; Industry Terms: Not Available to Industry
How to cite: Desmoplakin I no force control (F40-based) was a gift from Carsten Grashoff (Addgene plasmid # 118726 ; http://n2t.net/addgene:118726 ; RRID:Addgene_118726)
